Addgene plasmid #236727: pAAV-BEC enhancer-minBG-iCre(R279T)-4x6T
Purpose: Brain Endothelial Cell Enhancer with 4x6T miRNA targeting cassette For use in combination with Cre-dependent transgenic mouse lines or co-infection with Cre dependent viral vectors.
Depositing lab: Xiangmin Xu. Depositing organization: University of California, Irvine. Publication: Specific targeting of brain endothelial cells using enhancer AAV vectors. Velazquez-Rivera E, Dey O, Kim NS, Cao W, Ye Q, Gao P, Thai A, Nguyen JK, Zhang H, Ting JT, Gopi M, Ren B, Holmes TC, Xu X. Neuron. 2025 May 21;113(10):1562-1578.e6. doi: 10.1016/j.neuron.2025.03.031. PubMed 40403707.
Backbone
  Vector backbone: pAAV2
  Backbone manufacturer: AAVnergene
  Backbone size w/o insert (bp): 2896
  Total vector size (bp): 5640
  Vector type: AAV
Growth in bacteria
  Bacterial resistance: Ampicillin, 100 μg/mL
  Growth temperature: 37°C
  Growth strain: NEB Stable
  Copy number: High Copy
Gene/Insert 1
  Gene/Insert name: cis-regulatory elements 89763 (alt name: cCREs89763)
  Species: M. musculus (mouse)
  Insert size (bp): 501
  GenBank ID: AL604023.12
Gene/Insert 2
  Gene/Insert name: iCre(R297T)
  Species: Synthetic
  Insert size (bp): 1029
  Mutation: R297T
Gene/Insert 3
  Gene/Insert name: 4x6T miRNA targeting cassette
  Species: Synthetic
  Insert size (bp): 529
Resource information
  A portion of this plasmid was derived from a plasmid made by: iCre from Jonathan Ting, Allen Insitute (Addgene 164450); 4x6T from Stanley Thomas Carmichael (Addgene 196411)
Terms and licenses: Academic/Nonprofit Terms; Industry Terms: Not Available to Industry
How to cite: pAAV-BEC enhancer-minBG-iCre(R279T)-4x6T was a gift from Xiangmin Xu (Addgene plasmid # 236727 ; http://n2t.net/addgene:236727 ; RRID:Addgene_236727)
