[The description below was written by a language model from this plasmid's Addgene catalogue record and pLannotate feature annotations shown in this document.]
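Description:
pAAV-BEC enhancer-minBG-iCre(R279T)-4x6T is a 5.6 kb AAV transfer plasmid built on a pAAV2 backbone for packaging a recombinant AAV genome that delivers Cre recombinase to brain endothelial cells. It is propagated in E. coli as a high-copy plasmid through a ColE1/pUC-type origin and selected with ampicillin (bla under its own promoter). An f1 phage origin is also present in the backbone. The expression cassette lies between AAV2 inverted terminal repeats, which provide the signals for genome replication and encapsidation. The annotation finds a complete ITR on the 3' side but only short ITR fragments on the 5' side.

The payload is driven by a 501 bp mouse cis-regulatory element (cCRE 89763), described as a brain endothelial cell enhancer. The plasmid name indicates that it is paired with a minimal beta-globin (minBG) promoter, although neither element is picked up in the feature table. These control a roughly 1 kb codon-improved Cre (iCre) carrying a point substitution, which the record gives inconsistently as R279T in the plasmid name and R297T in the insert fields. Its intended effect is not stated. Between the Cre coding sequence and the hGH polyadenylation signal sits the 529 bp synthetic 4x6T cassette of microRNA target sites. Such 3' UTR elements are generally used to silence transcripts in off-target cell types that express the matching microRNAs, sharpening specificity beyond what the enhancer alone gives. The short CMV enhancer hit is only a small fragment and probably not functional.

The vector is intended for use with Cre-dependent transgenic mouse lines, or by co-infection with Cre-dependent viral vectors, to restrict recombination to brain endothelium.
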