Features (pLannotate 1.2.2; 13 found; start..end, strand, type, name):
     13..40      +  repeat_region  AAV2 ITR (fragment): inverted terminal repeat of adeno-associated virus serotype 2 inverted
     69..96      +  repeat_region  AAV2 ITR (fragment): inverted terminal repeat of adeno-associated virus serotype 2 inverted
    146..164     +  enhancer       CMV enhancer (fragment): human cytomegalovirus immediate early enhancer
    780..1805    +  CDS            cre: RECR_BPP1 - Experimental evidence at protein level: Swiss-Prot protein existence level 1. Catalyzes site-specific recombination between two 34-base- pair LOXP sites. Its role is to maintain the phage genome as a monomeric unit-copy plasmid in the lysogenic state. From Escherichia phage P1 (Bacteriophage P1).
   2388..2864    +  polyA_signal   hGH poly(A) signal: human growth hormone polyadenylation signal
   2904..3044    +  repeat_region  AAV2 ITR: inverted terminal repeat of adeno-associated virus serotype 2 inverted
   3049..3100    -  misc_feature   bom (fragment): basis of mobility region from pBR322
   3119..3574    +  rep_origin     f1 ori (sequence partly withheld): f1 bacteriophage origin of replication; arrow indicates direction of (+) strand synthesis
   3575..3624    -  misc_feature   bom (fragment): basis of mobility region from pBR322
   3726..3761    -  CDS            rop (fragment): Rop protein, which maintains plasmids at low copy number; rop
   3856..3960    +  promoter       AmpR promoter: bla
   3961..4821    +  CDS            AmpR: β-lactamase; bla; confers resistance to ampicillin, carbenicillin, and related antibiotics
   4992..5580    +  rep_origin     ori: high-copy-number ColE1/pMB1/pBR322/pUC origin of replication
>Addgene plasmid #236727 | pAAV-BEC enhancer-minBG-iCre(R279T)-4x6T | addgene full sequence | sequence record 480280 | Addgene NGS Result
TCCTGCAGGCAGCTGCGCGCTCGCTCGCTCACTGAGGCCGCCCGGGCGTCGGGCGACCTTTGGTCGCCCG
GCCTCAGTGAGCGAGCGAGCGCGCAGAGAGGGAGTGGCCAACTCCATCACTAGGGGTTCCTGCGGCCGCA
CGCGTACATTGATTATTGACTAGTAGGGAGCCTGGAATTCCCTGGTGAAACTGGGCTTTAAAGACAATGT
AGGTTATCCTGGTGGGATGGTATACAAGGATAACCCCAGCACTGGGATGGGAGGATTACCACACATTCAA
GGCTAAGCTGGTTTCATAGTGAGATTCTGTCTCCAAAACACACAGAGGTAGCTCAGTTATTAGAGAGCTT
GCCCAGCCTGTGTTAAACCCTGTGTTAAAGCCTTGGCACTCCAGGAGGTGGAGGCAGGAAGATCAGAAGT
TCAAAGACATCCTCAGCTATGCAACAAGGGAAACCCCACCCATCTCAAAAGCAAACAGGCAAGAAACTGA
AGTTTTATTCCTCACATTCCTGAGACTAGAAACTAAAGCACACATGCCTGCCCTGTGAGACAGGCATTTA
TCTCCTTCAAATAGATCCTGTGACCCTCTTCCCTTACACAGGCTTTGCACCTGCCCCTCCTTACCCACAA
GGCTCTGGGACATCCACCCACAGTACCTCTACCTTGAGCTCGGGCTGGGCATAAAAGTCAGGGCAGAGCC
ATCTATTGCTTACATTTGCTTCTGGGATCCAGATCTTTCGAAGCTAGCCACCATGGTGCCCAAGAAGAAG
AGGAAAGTCTCCAACCTGCTGACTGTGCACCAAAACCTGCCTGCCCTCCCTGTGGATGCCACCTCTGATG
AAGTCAGGAAGAACCTGATGGACATGTTCAGGGACAGGCAGGCCTTCTCTGAACACACCTGGAAGATGCT
CCTGTCTGTGTGCAGATCCTGGGCTGCCTGGTGCAAGCTGAACAACAGGAAATGGTTCCCTGCTGAACCT
GAGGATGTGAGGGACTACCTCCTGTACCTGCAAGCCAGAGGCCTGGCTGTGAAGACCATCCAACAGCACC
TGGGCCAGCTCAACATGCTGCACAGGAGATCTGGCCTGCCTCGCCCTTCTGACTCCAATGCTGTGTCCCT
GGTGATGAGGAGAATCAGAAAGGAGAATGTGGATGCTGGGGAGAGAGCCAAGCAGGCCCTGGCCTTTGAA
CGCACTGACTTTGACCAAGTCAGATCCCTGATGGAGAACTCTGACAGATGCCAGGACATCAGGAACCTGG
CCTTCCTGGGCATTGCCTACAACACCCTGCTGCGCATTGCCGAAATTGCCAGAATCAGAGTGAAGGACAT
CTCCCGCACCGATGGTGGGAGAATGCTGATCCACATTGGCAGGACCAAGACCCTGGTGTCCACAGCTGGT
GTGGAGAAGGCCCTGTCCCTGGGGGTTACCAAGCTGGTGGAGAGATGGATCTCTGTGTCTGGTGTGGCTG
ATGACCCCAACAACTACCTGTTCTGCCGGGTCAGAAAGAATGGTGTGGCTGCCCCTTCTGCCACCTCCCA
ACTGTCCACCCGGGCCCTGGAAGGGATCTTTGAGGCCACCCACCGCCTGATCTATGGTGCCAAGGATGAC
TCTGGGCAGAGATACCTGGCCTGGTCTGGCCACTCTGCCAGAGTGGGTGCTGCCACCGACATGGCCAGGG
CTGGTGTGTCCATCCCTGAAATCATGCAGGCTGGTGGCTGGACCAATGTGAACATTGTGATGAACTACAT
CAGAAACCTGGACTCTGAGACTGGGGCCATGGTGAGGCTGCTCGAAGATGGGGACTGAGGCGCGCCGTGA
TGACATATGGGCATTCACCGCGTGCCTTACTACGCGTATTCTTAAGCAATAAGCGAATATAACACGGTCG
ATCTAAAAAGGTTAGCTGGGTGTGTTAGAAGCCCTGCAAGACGACCTGCGCATTATTACTCACGGTACGA
CGCATTATTACTCACGGTACGAGGCATTCACCGCGTGCCTTACTACGCGTATTCTTAAGCAATAAGCGAA
TATAACACGGTCGATCTAAAAAGGTTAGCTGGGTGTGTTAGAAGCCCTGCAAGACGACCTGGGCATTCAC
CGCGTGCCTTACTACGCGTATTCTTAAGCAATAAGCGAATATAACACGGTCGATCTAAAAAGGTTAGCTG
GGTGTGTTAGAAGCCCTGCAAGACGACCTGGGTACCGCATTATTACTCACGGTACGACGCATTATTACTC
ACGGTACGAGGCATTCACCGCGTGCCTTACTACGCGTATTCTTAAGCAATAAGCGAATATAACACGGTCG
ATCTAAAAAGGTTAGCTGGGTGTGTTAGAAGCCCTGCAAGACGACCTGGGTACCAGGTAACCGCTCGAGA
GATCTACGGGTGGCATCCCTGTGACCCCTCCCCAGTGCCTCTCCTGGCCCTGGAAGTTGCCACTCCAGTG
CCCACCAGCCTTGTCCTAATAAAATTAAGTTGCATCATTTTGTCTGACTAGGTGTCCTTCTATAATATTA
TGGGGTGGAGGGGGGTGGTATGGAGCAAGGGGCAAGTTGGGAAGACAACCTGTAGGGCCTGCGGGGTCTA
TTGGGAACCAAGCTGGAGTGCAGTGGCACAATCTTGGCTCACTGCAATCTCCGCCTCCTGGGTTCAAGCG
ATTCTCCTGCCTCAGCCTCCCGAGTTGTTGGGATTCCAGGCATGCATGACCAGGCTCAGCTAATTTTTGT
TTTTTTGGTAGAGACGGGGTTTCACCATATTGGCCAGGCTGGTCTCCAACTCCTAATCTCAGGTGATCTA
CCCACCTTGGCCTCCCAAATTGCTGGGATTACAGGCGTGAACCACTGCTCCCTTCCCTGTCCTTCTGATT
TTGTAGGTAACCACGTGCGGACCGAGCGGCCGCAGGAACCCCTAGTGATGGAGTTGGCCACTCCCTCTCT
GCGCGCTCGCTCGCTCACTGAGGCCGGGCGACCAAAGGTCGCCCGACGCCCGGGCTTTGCCCGGGCGGCC
TCAGTGAGCGAGCGAGCGCGCAGCTGCCTGCAGGGGCGCCTGATGCGGTATTTTCTCCTTACGCATCTGT
GCGGTATTTCACACCGCATA
[95 nt withheld, positions 3101-3195]
T
[46 nt withheld, positions 3197-3242]
C
[141 nt withheld, positions 3244-3384]
CCTTTGACGTTGGAGTCCACGTTCTTT
[37 nt withheld, positions 3412-3448]
ACTCTATCTCGGGCTATTCTTTTGATTTATAAGGGATTTTGCCGATTTCGGTCTATTGGTTAAAAAATGA
GCTGATTTAACAAAAATTTAACGCGAATTTTAACAAAATATTAACGTTTACAATTTTATGGTGCACTCTC
AGTACAATCTGCTCTGATGCCGCATAGTTAAGCCAGCCCCGACACCCGCCAACACCCGCTGACGCGCCCT
GACGGGCTTGTCTGCTCCCGGCATCCGCTTACAGACAAGCTGTGACCGTCTCCGGGAGCTGCATGTGTCA
GAGGTTTTCACCGTCATCACCGAAACGCGCGAGACGAAAGGGCCTCGTGATACGCCTATTTTTATAGGTT
AATGTCATGATAATAATGGTTTCTTAGACGTCAGGTGGCACTTTTCGGGGAAATGTGCGCGGAACCCCTA
TTTGTTTATTTTTCTAAATACATTCAAATATGTATCCGCTCATGAGACAATAACCCTGATAAATGCTTCA
ATAATATTGAAAAAGGAAGAGTATGAGTATTCAACATTTCCGTGTCGCCCTTATTCCCTTTTTTGCGGCA
TTTTGCCTTCCTGTTTTTGCTCACCCAGAAACGCTGGTGAAAGTAAAAGATGCTGAAGATCAGTTGGGTG
CACGAGTGGGTTACATCGAACTGGATCTCAACAGCGGTAAGATCCTTGAGAGTTTTCGCCCCGAAGAACG
TTTTCCAATGATGAGCACTTTTAAAGTTCTGCTATGTGGCGCGGTATTATCCCGTATTGACGCCGGGCAA
GAGCAACTCGGTCGCCGCATACACTATTCTCAGAATGACTTGGTTGAGTACTCACCAGTCACAGAAAAGC
ATCTTACGGATGGCATGACAGTAAGAGAATTATGCAGTGCTGCCATAACCATGAGTGATAACACTGCGGC
CAACTTACTTCTGACAACGATCGGAGGACCGAAGGAGCTAACCGCTTTTTTGCACAACATGGGGGATCAT
GTAACTCGCCTTGATCGTTGGGAACCGGAGCTGAATGAAGCCATACCAAACGACGAGCGTGACACCACGA
TGCCTGTAGCAATGGCAACAACGTTGCGCAAACTATTAACTGGCGAACTACTTACTCTAGCTTCCCGGCA
ACAATTAATAGACTGGATGGAGGCGGATAAAGTTGCAGGACCACTTCTGCGCTCGGCCCTTCCGGCTGGC
TGGTTTATTGCTGATAAATCTGGAGCCGGTGAGCGTGGGTCTCGCGGTATCATTGCAGCACTGGGGCCAG
ATGGTAAGCCCTCCCGTATCGTAGTTATCTACACGACGGGGAGTCAGGCAACTATGGATGAACGAAATAG
ACAGATCGCTGAGATAGGTGCCTCACTGATTAAGCATTGGTAACTGTCAGACCAAGTTTACTCATATATA
CTTTAGATTGATTTAAAACTTCATTTTTAATTTAAAAGGATCTAGGTGAAGATCCTTTTTGATAATCTCA
TGACCAAAATCCCTTAACGTGAGTTTTCGTTCCACTGAGCGTCAGACCCCGTAGAAAAGATCAAAGGATC
TTCTTGAGATCCTTTTTTTCTGCGCGTAATCTGCTGCTTGCAAACAAAAAAACCACCGCTACCAGCGGTG
GTTTGTTTGCCGGATCAAGAGCTACCAACTCTTTTTCCGAAGGTAACTGGCTTCAGCAGAGCGCAGATAC
CAAATACTGTTCTTCTAGTGTAGCCGTAGTTAGGCCACCACTTCAAGAACTCTGTAGCACCGCCTACATA
CCTCGCTCTGCTAATCCTGTTACCAGTGGCTGCTGCCAGTGGCGATAAGTCGTGTCTTACCGGGTTGGAC
TCAAGACGATAGTTACCGGATAAGGCGCAGCGGTCGGGCTGAACGGGGGGTTCGTGCACACAGCCCAGCT
TGGAGCGAACGACCTACACCGAACTGAGATACCTACAGCGTGAGCTATGAGAAAGCGCCACGCTTCCCGA
AGGGAGAAAGGCGGACAGGTATCCGGTAAGCGGCAGGGTCGGAACAGGAGAGCGCACGAGGGAGCTTCCA
GGGGGAAACGCCTGGTATCTTTATAGTCCTGTCGGGTTTCGCCACCTCTGACTTGAGCGTCGATTTTTGT
GATGCTCGTCAGGGGGGCGGAGCCTATGGAAAAACGCCAGCAACGCGGCCTTTTTACGGTTCCTGGCCTT
TTGCTGGCCTTTTGCTCACATG
